>Addgene plasmid #216131 | lenti-NLS-miRFP670nano-miRFP670 | addgene full sequence | sequence record 428743 | Addgene NGS Result
[74 nt withheld, positions 1-74]
C
[91 nt withheld, positions 76-166]
A
[49 nt withheld, positions 168-216]
CCTTTGACGTTGGAGTCCACGTTCTTT
[37 nt withheld, positions 244-280]
ACCCTATCTCGGTCTATTCTTTTGATTTATAAGGGATTTTGCCGATTTCGGCCTATTGGTTAAAAAATGA
GCTGATTTAACAAAAATTTAACGCGAATTAATTCTGTGGAATGTGTGTCAGTTAGGGTGTGGAAAGTCCC
CAGGCTCCCCAGCAGGCAGAAGTATGCAAAGCATGCATCTCAATTAGTCAGCAACCAGGTGTGGAAAGTC
CCCAGGCTCCCCAGCAGGCAGAAGTATGCAAAGCATGCATCTCAATTAGTCAGCAACCATAGTCCCGCCC
CTAACTCCGCCCATCCCGCCCCTAACTCCGCCCAGTTCCGCCCATTCTCCGCCCCATGGCTGACTAATTT
TTTTTATTTATGCAGAGGCCGAGGCCGCCTCTGCCTCTGAGCTATTCCAGAAGTAGTGAGGAGGCTTTTT
TGGAGGCCTAGGCTTTTGCAAAAAGCTCCCGGGAGCTTGTATATCCATTTTCGGATCTGATCAGCACGTG
TTGACAATTAATCATCGGCATAGTATATCGGCATAGTATAATACGACAAGGTGAGGAACTAAACCATGGC
CAAGTTGACCAGTGCCGTTCCGGTGCTCACCGCGCGCGACGTCGCCGGAGCGGTCGAGTTCTGGACCGAC
CGGCTCGGGTTCTCCCGGGACTTCGTGGAGGACGACTTCGCCGGTGTGGTCCGGGACGACGTGACCCTGT
TCATCAGCGCGGTCCAGGACCAGGTGGTGCCGGACAACACCCTGGCCTGGGTGTGGGTGCGCGGCCTGGA
CGAGCTGTACGCCGAGTGGTCGGAGGTCGTGTCCACGAACTTCCGGGACGCCTCCGGGCCGGCCATGACC
GAGATCGGCGAGCAGCCGTGGGGGCGGGAGTTCGCCCTGCGCGACCCGGCCGGCAACTGCGTGCACTTCG
TGGCCGAGGAGCAGGACTGACACGTGCTACGAGATTTCGATTCCACCGCCGCCTTCTATGAAAGGTTGGG
CTTCGGAATCGTTTTCCGGGACGCCGGCTGGATGATCCTCCAGCGCGGGGATCTCATGCTGGAGTTCTTC
GCCCACCCCAACTTGTTTATTGCAGCTTATAATGGTTACAAATAAAGCAATAGCATCACAAATTTCACAA
ATAAAGCATTTTTTTCACTGCATTCTAGTTGTGGTTTGTCCAAACTCATCAATGTATCTTATCATGTCTG
TATACCGTCGACCTCTAGCTAGAGCTTGGCGTAATCATGGTCATAGCTGTTTCCTGTGTGAAATTGTTAT
CCGCTCACAATTCCACACAACATACGAGCCGGAAGCATAAAGTGTAAAGCCTGGGGTGCCTAATGAGTGA
GCTAACTCACATTAATTGCGTTGCGCTCACTGCCCGCTTTCCAGTCGGGAAACCTGTCGTGCCAGCTGCA
TTAATGAATCGGCCAACGCGCGGGGAGAGGCGGTTTGCGTATTGGGCGCTCTTCCGCTTCCTCGCTCACT
GACTCGCTGCGCTCGGTCGTTCGGCTGCGGCGAGCGGTATCAGCTCACTCAAAGGCGGTAATACGGTTAT
CCACAGAATCAGGGGATAACGCAGGAAAGAACATGTGAGCAAAAGGCCAGCAAAAGGCCAGGAACCGTAA
AAAGGCCGCGTTGCTGGCGTTTTTCCATAGGCTCCGCCCCCCTGACGAGCATCACAAAAATCGACGCTCA
AGTCAGAGGTGGCGAAACCCGACAGGACTATAAAGATACCAGGCGTTTCCCCCTGGAAGCTCCCTCGTGC
GCTCTCCTGTTCCGACCCTGCCGCTTACCGGATACCTGTCCGCCTTTCTCCCTTCGGGAAGCGTGGCGCT
TTCTCATAGCTCACGCTGTAGGTATCTCAGTTCGGTGTAGGTCGTTCGCTCCAAGCTGGGCTGTGTGCAC
GAACCCCCCGTTCAGCCCGACCGCTGCGCCTTATCCGGTAACTATCGTCTTGAGTCCAACCCGGTAAGAC
ACGACTTATCGCCACTGGCAGCAGCCACTGGTAACAGGATTAGCAGAGCGAGGTATGTAGGCGGTGCTAC
AGAGTTCTTGAAGTGGTGGCCTAACTACGGCTACACTAGAAGAACAGTATTTGGTATCTGCGCTCTGCTG
AAGCCAGTTACCTTCGGAAAAAGAGTTGGTAGCTCTTGATCCGGCAAACAAACCACCGCTGGTAGCGGTG
GTTTTTTTGTTTGCAAGCAGCAGATTACGCGCAGAAAAAAAGGATCTCAAGAAGATCCTTTGATCTTTTC
TACGGGGTCTGACGCTCAGTGGAACGAAAACTCACGTTAAGGGATTTTGGTCATGAGATTATCAAAAAGG
ATCTTCACCTAGATCCTTTTAAATTAAAAATGAAGTTTTAAATCAATCTAAAGTATATATGAGTAAACTT
GGTCTGACAGTTACCAATGCTTAATCAGTGAGGCACCTATCTCAGCGATCTGTCTATTTCGTTCATCCAT
AGTTGCCTGACTCCCCGTCGTGTAGATAACTACGATACGGGAGGGCTTACCATCTGGCCCCAGTGCTGCA
ATGATACCGCGAGACCCACGCTCACCGGCTCCAGATTTATCAGCAATAAACCAGCCAGCCGGAAGGGCCG
AGCGCAGAAGTGGTCCTGCAACTTTATCCGCCTCCATCCAGTCTATTAATTGTTGCCGGGAAGCTAGAGT
AAGTAGTTCGCCAGTTAATAGTTTGCGCAACGTTGTTGCCATTGCTACAGGCATCGTGGTGTCACGCTCG
TCGTTTGGTATGGCTTCATTCAGCTCCGGTTCCCAACGATCAAGGCGAGTTACATGATCCCCCATGTTGT
GCAAAAAAGCGGTTAGCTCCTTCGGTCCTCCGATCGTTGTCAGAAGTAAGTTGGCCGCAGTGTTATCACT
CATGGTTATGGCAGCACTGCATAATTCTCTTACTGTCATGCCATCCGTAAGATGCTTTTCTGTGACTGGT
GAGTACTCAACCAAGTCATTCTGAGAATAGTGTATGCGGCGACCGAGTTGCTCTTGCCCGGCGTCAATAC
GGGATAATACCGCGCCACATAGCAGAACTTTAAAAGTGCTCATCATTGGAAAACGTTCTTCGGGGCGAAA
ACTCTCAAGGATCTTACCGCTGTTGAGATCCAGTTCGATGTAACCCACTCGTGCACCCAACTGATCTTCA
GCATCTTTTACTTTCACCAGCGTTTCTGGGTGAGCAAAAACAGGAAGGCAAAATGCCGCAAAAAAGGGAA
TAAGGGCGACACGGAAATGTTGAATACTCATACTCTTCCTTTTTCAATATTATTGAAGCATTTATCAGGG
TTATTGTCTCATGAGCGGATACATATTTGAATGTATTTAGAAAAATAAACAAATAGGGGTTCCGCGCACA
TTTCCCCGAAAAGTGCCACCTGACGTCGACGGATCGGGAGATCTCCCGATCCCCTATGGTGCACTCTCAG
TACAATCTGCTCTGATGCCGCATAGTTAAGCCAGTATCTGCTCCCTGCTTGTGTGTTGGAGGTCGCTGAG
TAGTGCGCGAGCAAAATTTAAGCTACAACAAGGCAAGGCTTGACCGACAATTGCATGAAGAATCTGCTTA
GGGTTAGGCGTTTTGCGCTGCTTCGCGATGTACGGGCCAGATATACGCGTTGACATTGATTATTGACTAG
TTATTAATAGTAATCAATTACGGGGTCATTAGTTCATAGCCCATATATGGAGTTCCGCGTTACATAACTT
ACGGTAAATGGCCCGCCTGGCTGACCGCCCAACGACCCCCGCCCATTGACGTCAATAATGACGTATGTTC
CCATAGTAACGCCAATAGGGACTTTCCATTGACGTCAATGGGTGGAGTATTTACGGTAAACTGCCCACTT
GGCAGTACATCAAGTGTATCATATGCCAAGTACGCCCCCTATTGACGTCAATGACGGTAAATGGCCCGCC
TGGCATTATGCCCAGTACATGACCTTATGGGACTTTCCTACTTGGCAGTACATCTACGTATTAGTCATCG
CTATTACCATGGTGATGCGGTTTTGGCAGTACATCAATGGGCGTGGATAGCGGTTTGACTCACGGGGATT
TCCAAGTCTCCACCCCATTGACGTCAATGGGAGTTTGTTTTGGCACCAAAATCAACGGGACTTTCCAAAA
TGTCGTAACAACTCCGCCCCATTGACGCAAATGGGCGGTAGGCGTGTACGGTGGGAGGTCTATATAAGCA
GCGCGTTTTGCCTGTACTGGGTCTCTCTGGTTAGACCAGATCTGAGCCTGGGAGCTCTCTGGCTAACTAG
GGAACCCACTGCTTAAGCCTCAATAAAGCTTGCCTTGAGTGCTTCAAGTAGTGTGTGCCCGTCTGTTGTG
TGACTCTGGTAACTAGAGATCCCTCAGACCCTTTTAGTCAGTGTGGAAAATCTCTAGCAGTGGCGCCCGA
ACAGGGACTTGAAAGCGAAAGGGAAACCAGAGGAGCTCTCTCGACGCAGGACTCGGCTTGCTGAAGCGCG
CACGGCAAGAGGCGAGGGGCGGCGACTGGTGAGTACGCCAAAAATTTTGACTAGCGGAGGCTAGAAGGAG
AGAGATGGGTGCGAGAGCGTCAGTATTAAGCGGGGGAGAATTAGATCGCGATGGGAAAAAATTCGGTTAA
GGCCAGGGGGAAAGAAAAAATATAAATTAAAACATATAGTATGGGCAAGCAGGGAGCTAGAACGATTCGC
AGTTAATCCTGGCCTGTTAGAAACATCAGAAGGCTGTAGACAAATACTGGGACAGCTACAACCATCCCTT
CAGACAGGATCAGAAGAACTTAGATCATTATATAATACAGTAGCAACCCTCTATTGTGTGCATCAAAGGA
TAGAGATAAAAGACACCAAGGAAGCTTTAGACAAGATAGAGGAAGAGCAAAACAAAAGTAAGACCACCGC
ACAGCAAGCGGCCGCTGATCTTCAGACCTGGAGGAGGAGATATGAGGGACAATTGGAGAAGTGAATTATA
TAAATATAAAGTAGTAAAAATTGAACCATTAGGAGTAGCACCCACCAAGGCAAAGAGAAGAGTGGTGCAG
AGAGAAAAAAGAGCAGTGGGAATAGGAGCTTTGTTCCTTGGGTTCTTGGGAGCAGCAGGAAGCACTATGG
GCGCAGCGTCAATGACGCTGACGGTACAGGCCAGACAATTATTGTCTGGTATAGTGCAGCAGCAGAACAA
TTTGCTGAGGGCTATTGAGGCGCAACAGCATCTGTTGCAACTCACAGTCTGGGGCATCAAGCAGCTCCAG
GCAAGAATCCTGGCTGTGGAAAGATACCTAAAGGATCAACAGCTCCTGGGGATTTGGGGTTGCTCTGGAA
AACTCATTTGCACCACTGCTGTGCCTTGGAATGCTAGTTGGAGTAATAAATCTCTGGAACAGATTTGGAA
TCACACGACCTGGATGGAGTGGGACAGAGAAATTAACAATTACACAAGCTTAATACACTCCTTAATTGAA
GAATCGCAAAACCAGCAAGAAAAGAATGAACAAGAATTATTGGAATTAGATAAATGGGCAAGTTTGTGGA
ATTGGTTTAACATAACAAATTGGCTGTGGTATATAAAATTATTCATAATGATAGTAGGAGGCTTGGTAGG
TTTAAGAATAGTTTTTGCTGTACTTTCTATAGTGAATAGAGTTAGGCAGGGATATTCACCATTATCGTTT
CAGACCCACCTCCCAACCCCGAGGGGACCCGACAGGCCCGAAGGAATAGAAGAAGAAGGTGGAGAGAGAG
ACAGAGACAGATCCATTCGATTAGTGAACGGATCGGCACTGCGTGCGCCAATTCTGCAGACAAATGGCAG
TATTCATCCACAATTTTAAAAGAAAAGGGGGGATTGGGGGGTACAGTGCAGGGGAAAGAATAGTAGACAT
AATAGCAACAGACATACAAACTAAAGAATTACAAAAACAAATTACAAAAATTCAAAATTTTCGGGTTTAT
TACAGGGACAGCAGAGATCCAGTTTGGTTAATTAGCTAGCTAGGTCTTGAAAGGAGTGGGAATTGGCTCC
GGTGCCCGTCAGTGGGCAGAGCGCACATCGCCCACAGTCCCCGAGAAGTTGGGGGGAGGGGTCGGCAATT
GATCCGGTGCCTAGAGAAGGTGGCGCGGGGTAAACTGGGAAAGTGATGTCGTGTACTGGCTCCGCCTTTT
TCCCGAGGGTGGGGGAGAACCGTATATAAGTGCAGTAGTCGCCGTGAACGTTCTTTTTCGCAACGGGTTT
GCCGCCAGAACACAGGACCGGTGCCACCATGGGTCCACCTAGAAAGAAAAGGAAGATCGGAGGTGGCTCG
GGCGGTGGTGGAGCAAACCTAGACAAGATGCTTAATACAACAGTGACTGAGGTGAGGCAGTTCCTGCAGG
TAGATCGGGTGTGTGTTTTTCAGTTTGAGGAAGACTATAGTGGCGTTGTCGTTGTGGAGGCTGTGGATGA
TCGGTGGATTTCTATCCTCAAAACCCAGGTGAGGGACCGTTACTTCATGGAGACCAGAGGGGAGGAATAC
AGCCACGGTCGCTACCAAGCGATTGCAGACATTTATACAGCCAACCTCACTGAATGCTATAGAGATCTGT
TAACGCAGTTTCAGGTACGAGCCATATTGGCCGTCCCCATACTGCAAGGGAAGAAACTGTGGGGATTGCT
GGTGGCTCATCAGCTCGCTGCACCTCGCCAGTGGCAGACCTGGGAAATCGACTTCCTTAAGCAACAGGCC
GTCGTGGTCGGCATCGCCATCCAACAGTCCGGCGGCGGATCTGGCGGAGGTAGTGGAGTGGCCGGGCACG
CTAGTGGTTCCCCAGCATTCGGTACCGCCTCTCATTCTAATTGTGAACATGAAGAGATTCACCTGGCCGG
GAGCATCCAGCCTCACGGCGCCTTGCTGGTCGTGAGCGAGCACGATCATAGGGTTATTCAAGCCAGCGCC
AACGCTGCCGAGTTCCTTAATCTAGGAAGTGTCCTCGGAGTTCCCCTTGCCGAGATTGATGGCGATCTTT
TAATCAAAATCCTGCCACACTTGGATCCTACAGCGGAAGGAATGCCGGTTGCAGTACGGTGTCGTATCGG
TAACCCCTCAACTGAGTATTGCGGCTTAATGCATCGGCCTCCTGAGGGAGGGCTAATCATAGAACTGGAG
AGGGCCGGGCCAAGTATAGACCTTTCAGGAACCCTCGCTCCAGCTCTGGAGCGGATCCGGACTGCGGGCA
GCTTGCGCGCATTGTGCGACGACACCGTGCTGCTGTTCCAACAGTGTACAGGCTATGACCGAGTAATGGT
GTACAGATTTGATGAGCAGGGACATGGCCTGGTGTTCTCTGAGTGCCACGTCCCCGGCCTGGAATCGTAT
TTTGGAAACCGCTACCCGTCCTCCACAGTTCCACAGATGGCACGCCAACTCTACGTGAGGCAGAGGGTCC
GCGTGCTCGTGGACGTTACATACCAGCCCGTGCCCTTGGAGCCTCGACTCTCACCACTGACTGGGAGAGA
CCTGGACATGTCCGGGTGCTTCCTCAGATCTATGAGCCCCTGTCACCTGCAGTTTCTAAAGGATATGGGC
GTGCGCGCCACCCTGGCGGTCAGTCTGGTGGTAGGCGGGAAGCTCTGGGGTCTCGTCGTGTGCCATCACT
ATTTACCTAGATTTATACGATTTGAACTTAGGGCTATTTGTAAACGTCTGGCAGAACGGATCGCTACCAG
AATTACGGCACTGGAATCCTAGGAATTCGATATCAAGCTTATCGGTAATCAACCTCTGGATTACAAAATT
TGTGAAAGATTGACTGGTATTCTTAACTATGTTGCTCCTTTTACGCTATGTGGATACGCTGCTTTAATGC
CTTTGTATCATGCTATTGCTTCCCGTATGGCTTTCATTTTCTCCTCCTTGTATAAATCCTGGTTGCTGTC
TCTTTATGAGGAGTTGTGGCCCGTTGTCAGGCAACGTGGCGTGGTGTGCACTGTGTTTGCTGACGCAACC
CCCACTGGTTGGGGCATTGCCACCACCTGTCAGCTCCTTTCCGGGACTTTCGCTTTCCCCCTCCCTATTG
CCACGGCGGAACTCATCGCCGCCTGCCTTGCCCGCTGCTGGACAGGGGCTCGGCTGTTGGGCACTGACAA
TTCCGTGGTGTTGTCGGGGAAATCATCGTCCTTTCCTTGGCTGCTCGCCTGTGTTGCCACCTGGATTCTG
CGCGGGACGTCCTTCTGCTACGTCCCTTCGGCCCTCAATCCAGCGGACCTTCCTTCCCGCGGCCTGCTGC
CGGCTCTGCGGCCTCTTCCGCGTCTTCGCCTTCGCCCTCAGACGAGTCGGATCTCCCTTTGGGCCGCCTC
CCCGCATCGATACCGTCGACCTCGAGACCTAGAAAAACATGGAGCAATCACAAGTAGCAATACAGCAGCT
ACCAATGCTGATTGTGCCTGGCTAGAAGCACAAGAGGAGGAGGAGGTGGGTTTTCCAGTCACACCTCAGG
TACCTTTAAGACCAATGACTTACAAGGCAGCTGTAGATCTTAGCCACTTTTTAAAAGAAAAGGGGGGACT
GGAAGGGCTAATTCACTCCCAACGAAGACAAGATATCCTTGATCTGTGGATCTACCACACACAAGGCTAC
TTCCCTGATTGGCAGAACTACACACCAGGGCCAGGGATCAGATATCCACTGACCTTTGGATGGTGCTACA
AGCTAGTACCAGTTGAGCAAGAGAAGGTAGAAGAAGCCAATGAAGGAGAGAACACCCGCTTGTTACACCC
TGTGAGCCTGCATGGGATGGATGACCCGGAGAGAGAAGTATTAGAGTGGAGGTTTGACAGCCGCCTAGCA
TTTCATCACATGGCCCGAGAGCTGCATCCGGACTGTACTGGGTCTCTCTGGTTAGACCAGATCTGAGCCT
GGGAGCTCTCTGGCTAACTAGGGAACCCACTGCTTAAGCCTCAATAAAGCTTGCCTTGAGTGCTTCAAGT
AGTGTGTGCCCGTCTGTTGTGTGACTCTGGTAACTAGAGATCCCTCAGACCCTTTTAGTCAGTGTGGAAA
ATCTCTAGCAGGGCCCGTTTAAACCCGCTGATCAGCCTCGACTGTGCCTTCTAGTTGCCAGCCATCTGTT
GTTTGCCCCTCCCCCGTGCCTTCCTTGACCCTGGAAGGTGCCACTCCCACTGTCCTTTCCTAATAAAATG
AGGAAATTGCATCGCATTGTCTGAGTAGGTGTCATTCTATTCTGGGGGGTGGGGTGGGGCAGGACAGCAA
GGGGGAGGATTGGGAAGACAATAGCAGGCATGCTGGGGATGCGGTGGGCTCTATGGCTTCTGAGGCGGAA
AGAACCAGCTGGGGCTCTAGGGGGTATCCCC
[50 nt withheld, positions 9622-9671]
Features (pLannotate 1.2.2; 32 found; start..end, strand, type, name):
    393..722     +  promoter       SV40 promoter: SV40 enhancer and early promoter
    770..817     +  promoter       EM7 promoter: synthetic bacterial promoter&nbsp
    836..1210    +  CDS            BleoR: antibiotic-binding protein; Sh ble from Streptoalloteichus hindustanus; confers resistance to bleomycin, phleomycin, and Zeocin™
   1220..1345    +  CDS            ble (fragment): BLE_KLEPN - Experimental evidence at protein level: Swiss-Prot protein existence level 1. Binding protein with a strong affinity to the bleomycin family of antibiotics. Binds to CL990; an antimitotic-antibiotic compound. From Klebsiella pneumoniae.
   1340..1461    +  polyA_signal   SV40 poly(A) signal: SV40 polyadenylation signal
   1534..1550    -  protein_bind   lac operator: The lac repressor binds to the lac operator to inhibit transcription in E. coli. This inhibition can be relieved by adding lactose or isopropyl-β-D-thiogalactopyranoside (IPTG). lac repressor encoded by lacI
   1558..1588    -  promoter       lac promoter: promoter for the E. coli lac operon
   1603..1624    -  protein_bind   CAP binding site: CAP binding activates transcription in the presence of cAMP. E. coli catabolite activator protein
   1637..1729    -  CDS            lacI (fragment): lac repressor; lacI; The lac repressor binds to the lac operator to inhibit transcription in E. coli. This inhibition can be relieved by adding lactose or isopropyl-β-D-thiogalactopyranoside (IPTG).
   1912..2500    -  rep_origin     ori: high-copy-number ColE1/pMB1/pBR322/pUC origin of replication
   2671..3531    -  CDS            AmpR: β-lactamase; bla; confers resistance to ampicillin, carbenicillin, and related antibiotics
   3532..3636    -  promoter       AmpR promoter: bla
   3695..3747    -  misc_feature   bom (fragment): basis of mobility region from pBR322
   3902..4281    +  enhancer       CMV enhancer: human cytomegalovirus immediate early enhancer
   4282..4481    +  promoter       CMV promoter: human cytomegalovirus (CMV) immediate early promoter
   4499..4679    +  LTR            5' LTR (truncated): truncated 5' long terminal repeat (LTR) from HIV-1
   4726..4851    +  misc_feature   HIV-1 Ψ: packaging signal of human immunodeficiency virus type 1
   4835..5198    +  CDS            HIV-1 gag (fragment): gag protein from human immunodeficiency virus 1; gag
   5344..5577    +  misc_feature   RRE: The Rev response element (RRE) of HIV-1 allows for Rev-dependent mRNA export from the nucleus to the cytoplasm.
   5954..6054    +  CDS            Rev (fragment): human immunodeficiency virus 1 (HIV-1) Rev protein; rev; enhances nuclear export of unspliced and incompletely spliced viral mRNAs
   6104..6221    +  misc_feature   cPPT/CTS: central polypurine tract and central termination sequence of HIV-1
   6270..6288    +  CDS            small t antigen (fragment): SV40 (simian virus 40) small t antigen
   6314..6525    +  promoter       EF-1α core promoter: core promoter for human elongation factor EF-1α
   6593..7030    +  CDS            miRFP670nano: miRFP670nano is a basic (constitutively fluorescent) near ir fluorescent protein published in 2019, derived from Nostoc punctiforme. It has very low acid sensitivity. It requires the cofactor biliverdin for fluorescence.
   7058..7999    +  CDS            miRFP670: miRFP670 is a basic (constitutively fluorescent) near ir fluorescent protein published in 2016, derived from Rhodopseudomonas palustris. It has low acid sensitivity. It requires the cofactor biliverdin for fluorescence.
   8001..8024    +  misc_feature   MCS (fragment): pBluescript multiple cloning site
   8027..8615    +  misc_feature   WPRE: woodchuck hepatitis virus posttranscriptional regulatory element
   8552..9133    +  CDS            nef (fragment): NEF_HV1H2 - Experimental evidence at protein level: Swiss-Prot protein existence level 1. Extracellular Nef protein targets CD4(+) T-lymphocytes for apoptosis by interacting with CXCR4 surface receptors. From Human immunodeficiency virus type 1 group M subtype B (isolate HXB2) (HIV-1).
   9140..9320    +  LTR            5' LTR (truncated): truncated 5' long terminal repeat (LTR) from HIV-1
   9352..9576    +  polyA_signal   bGH poly(A) signal: bovine growth hormone polyadenylation signal
   9580..9601    +  promoter       SV40 promoter (fragment): SV40 enhancer and early promoter
   9622..379     +  rep_origin     f1 ori (across the origin) (sequence partly withheld): f1 bacteriophage origin of replication; arrow indicates direction of (+) strand synthesis
