[The description below was written by a language model from this plasmid's Addgene catalogue record and pLannotate feature annotations shown in this document.]
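Description:
lenti-NLS-miRFP670nano-miRFP670 is a lentiviral mammalian expression plasmid of 9,671 nt, built by Gibson cloning into the lentiCas9-Blast backbone. It is maintained in E. coli through a high-copy ColE1/pUC-type origin with ampicillin selection (AmpR, β-lactamase), and it also carries an f1 phage origin. Outside the viral region sits an SV40 promoter/EM7 promoter–BleoR–SV40 poly(A) cassette, which could confer bleomycin/Zeocin resistance. Because it lies outside the LTRs, it would not be transferred into transduced cells. No blasticidin marker or other selectable gene is annotated within the proviral region, so transduced cells would presumably be identified by fluorescence rather than by drug selection.

The transfer cassette begins with a CMV enhancer/promoter fused to a truncated HIV-1 5' LTR, which drives production of the genomic RNA in packaging cells. This is followed by the Ψ packaging signal with a partial gag fragment, the Rev response element for Rev-dependent nuclear export, and the cPPT/CTS, which aids nuclear import of the viral genome. Downstream, an EF-1α core promoter drives a synthetic open reading frame in which miRFP670nano is fused to miRFP670. Both are near-infrared fluorescent proteins that require biliverdin as a cofactor. The catalogue entry places a nuclear localization signal at the N-terminus, but the feature table does not annotate it separately. A WPRE follows the coding sequence to boost transcript expression, and a truncated 3' LTR and a bGH polyadenylation signal close the cassette.

The construct is intended for stable expression of a nucleus-localized near-infrared marker. The associated publication concerns pooled multicolour tagging for visualizing subcellular protein dynamics, which suggests use as a nuclear reference label in imaging.
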