Addgene plasmid #216131: lenti-NLS-miRFP670nano-miRFP670
Purpose: Lentiviral vector for expressing a fusion of miRFP670nano and miRFP670 localizing to the nucleus.
Depositing lab: Stefan Kubicek. Depositing organization: CeMM Research Center for Molecular Medicine. Publication: Pooled multicolour tagging for visualizing subcellular protein dynamics. Reicher A, Reinis J, Ciobanu M, Ruzicka P, Malik M, Siklos M, Kartysh V, Tomek T, Koren A, Rendeiro AF, Kubicek S. Nat Cell Biol. 2024 May;26(5):745-756. doi: 10.1038/s41556-024-01407-w. Epub 2024 Apr 19. PubMed 38641660.
Backbone
  Vector backbone: lentiCas9-Blast (Plasmid #52962)
  Backbone manufacturer: Feng Zhang lab
  Vector type: Mammalian Expression, Lentiviral
Growth in bacteria
  Bacterial resistance: Ampicillin, 100 μg/mL
  Growth temperature: 37°C
  Growth strain: NEB Stable
  Copy number: High Copy
Gene/Insert
  Gene/Insert name: EF1a-NuclearLocalizationSignal-miRFP670nano-miRFP670-WPRE
  Species: Synthetic
  Cloning method: Gibson Cloning
Terms and licenses: Academic/Nonprofit Terms; Industry Terms: Not Available to Industry
How to cite: lenti-NLS-miRFP670nano-miRFP670 was a gift from Stefan Kubicek (Addgene plasmid # 216131 ; http://n2t.net/addgene:216131 ; RRID:Addgene_216131)
